Addgene plasmid #69968: 5C8G
Purpose: Bacterial expression for structure determination; may not be full ORF
Depositing lab: Cheryl Arrowsmith. Depositing organization: University of Toronto.
Backbone
  Vector backbone: pET15-MHL
  Backbone manufacturer: SGC (Addgene plasmid #26092)
  Vector type: Bacterial Expression
Growth in bacteria
  Bacterial resistance: Ampicillin, 100 μg/mL
  Growth temperature: 37°C
  Growth strain: DH5alpha
  Copy number: High Copy
Gene/Insert
  Gene/Insert name: Tb427tmp.01.1830:MAC054-B05:C234722 (alt name: Tb427tmp.01.1830:H25-D160:B5)
  Promoter: T7-lacO
  Tag / fusion protein: His (N terminal on backbone); TEV cleavage site (N terminal on backbone)
  Cloning method: Unknown
  Sequencing primers: 5′ T7; 3′ T7-term
Terms and licenses: Academic/Nonprofit Terms; Industry Terms: Not Available to Industry
Depositor comments: http://www.thesgc.org/structures/5C8G for more information
How to cite: 5C8G was a gift from Cheryl Arrowsmith (Addgene plasmid # 69968 ; http://n2t.net/addgene:69968 ; RRID:Addgene_69968)
