[The description below was written by a language model from this plasmid's Addgene catalogue record.]
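Description:
5C8G is a bacterial expression plasmid built on the pET15-MHL backbone, a pET-type vector from a structural genomics programme, and was made to produce recombinant protein for structure determination. It is maintained as a high-copy plasmid in standard E. coli cloning strains under ampicillin selection. The record does not list the origin of replication or other backbone features, and no feature table is provided.

The insert is a fragment of the gene designated Tb427tmp.01.1830. The species is not stated in the record, although this locus naming style is characteristic of Trypanosoma brucei strain 427. The alternative name suggests a truncated construct spanning roughly residues H25 to D160, which agrees with the depositor's note that the insert may not be the full open reading frame; such domain-bounded constructs are typical of crystallography work. Expression is driven by a T7 promoter coupled to a lac operator. Transcription therefore depends on T7 RNA polymerase supplied by a suitable expression host, and it stays repressed by LacI until induction. The backbone adds an N-terminal His tag followed by a TEV protease cleavage site, so the protein can be purified by immobilised metal affinity chromatography and the tag then removed to give near-native protein. The insert is flanked by T7 promoter and T7 terminator priming sites for sequence verification.

The plasmid name appears to match a structure entry identifier referenced in the depositor's comments, which suggests this is the construct used to obtain that structure. The cloning method is recorded as unknown. Typical uses would be reproducing the protein preparation for crystallisation, biophysical characterisation or ligand-binding studies.
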