>Addgene plasmid #69968 | 5C8G | depositor partial sequence | sequence record 124292 | Insert
CATCCACTACCGCTTCCAAAGAACAAGCACGTATTCCATAGTGACCAGAGGCTGGCACCAGAGATTCGCG
ACTTGTACGACTGCTTATACAAACTTTATGCAGAGGAGAGCGCCTCGGAATATTTCAGGGAACCTGTCGA
TGCACTGAGGGTGGGGGCGTGGAACTATTACAGTGTCATCACGGAACCAATGTCGCTGCGCACGGTGCTT
GACTACATTGTCCAGGGCGGGCGCTACTCTCACGTCGAACAAATAATGAATGACGTCGAACTGATTTGGA
AAAACTGTGAGAGGTATAACGGGGCCGAATCGCATCTTGCCGCCGACGCACGCAGGTGTAGGGCGATACT
TGAGAAGCACCGGGAACGGCTTGCTGACGAGCAGACTGCACCCGCTGCAGAGGTGGAT
