>Addgene plasmid #69968 | 5C8G | addgene partial sequence | sequence record 126276 | T7 5'-TAATACGACTCACTATAGGG-3'
TTCCCCTCTAGAAATAATTTTGTTTAACTTTAAGAAGGAGATATACCATGCATCATCATCATCATCACAG
CAGCGGCAGAGAAAACTTGTATTTCCAGGGCCATCCACTACCGCTTCCAAAGAACAAGCACGTATTCCAT
AGTGACCAGAGGCTGGCACCAGAGATTCGCGACTTGTACGACTGCTTATACAAACTTTATGCAGAGGAGA
GCGCCTCGGAATATTTCAGGGAACCTGTCGATGCACTGAGGGTGGGGGCGTGGAACTATTACAGTGTCAT
CACGGAACCAATGTCGCTGCGCACGGTGCTTGACTACATTGTCCAGGGCGGGCGCTACTCTCACGTCGAA
CAAATAATGAATGACGTCGAACTGATTTGGAAAAACTGTGAGAGGTATAACGGGGCCGAATCGCATCTTG
CCGCCGACGCACGCAGGTGTAGGGCGATACTTGAGAAGCACCGGGAACGGCTTGCTGACGAGCAGACTGC
ACCCGCTGCAGAGGTGGATTGATGACGAAGCTTGCGGCCGCACTCGAGGATCCGGCTGCTAACAAAGCCC
GAAAGGAAGCTGAGTTGGCTGCTGCCACCGCTGAGCAATAACTAGCATAACCCCTTGGGGCCTCTAAACG
GGTCTTGAGGGGTTTTTTGCTGAAAGGAGGAACTATATCCGGATATCCCGCAAGAGGCCCGGCAGTACCG
GCATAACCAAGCCTATGCCTACAGCATCCAGGGTGACGGTGCCGAGGATGACGATGAGCGCATTGTTAGA
TTTCATACACGGTGCCTGACTGCGTTAGCAATTTAACTGTGATAAACTACCGCATTAAAGCTTATCGATG
ATAAGCTGTCAAACATGAGAATTCTTGAAGACGAAAGGGCCTCGTGATACGCCTATTTTTATAGGTTAAT
GTCATGATAATAATGGTTTCTTAGACGTCAGGTGGCACTTTTCGGGGAAATGTGCGCGGAACCCCTATTT
G
