>Addgene plasmid #69968 | 5C8G | addgene partial sequence | sequence record 126277 | T7term 5'-GCTAGTTATTGCTCAGCGG-3'
TTCGGGCTTTGTTAGCAGCCGGATCCTCGAGTGCGGCCGCAAGCTTCGTCATCAATCCACCTCTGCAGCG
GGTGCAGTCTGCTCGTCAGCAAGCCGTTCCCGGTGCTTCTCAAGTATCGCCCTACACCTGCGTGCGTCGG
CGGCAAGATGCGATTCGGCCCCGTTATACCTCTCACAGTTTTTCCAAATCAGTTCGACGTCATTCATTAT
TTGTTCGACGTGAGAGTAGCGCCCGCCCTGGACAATGTAGTCAAGCACCGTGCGCAGCGACATTGGTTCC
GTGATGACACTGTAATAGTTCCACGCCCCCACCCTCAGTGCATCGACAGGTTCCCTGAAATATTCCGAGG
CGCTCTCCTCTGCATAAAGTTTGTATAAGCAGTCGTACAAGTCGCGAATCTCTGGTGCCAGCCTCTGGTC
ACTATGGAATACGTGCTTGTTCTTTGGAAGCGGTAGTGGATGGCCCTGGAAATACAAGTTTTCTCTGCCG
CTGCTGTGATGATGATGATGATGCATGGTATATCTCCTTCTTAAAGTTAAACAAAATTATTTCTAGAGGG
GAATTGTTATCCGCTCACAATTCCCCTATAGTGAGTCGTATTAATTTCGCGGGATCGAGATCTCGATCCT
CTACGCCGGACGCATCGTGGCCGGCATCACCGGCGCCACAGGTGCGGTTGCTGGCGCCTATATCGCCGAC
ATCACCGATGGGGAAGATCGGGCTCGCCACTTCGGGCTCATGAGCGCTTGTTTCGGCGTGGGTATGGTGG
CAGGCCCCGTGGCCGGGGGACTGTTGGGCGCCATCTCCTTGCATGCACCATTCCTTGCGGCGGCGGTGCT
CAACGGCCTCAACCTACTACTGGGCTGCTTCCTAATGCAGGAGTCGCATAAGGGAGAGCGTCGAGATCCC
GGACACCATCGAATGGCGCAAAACCTTTCGCGGTATGGCATGATAGCGCCCGGAAGAGAGTCAATTCAGG
GTGGTGAATGTGAAACCAGTAACGTTATACGATGT
